LOCUS       Exported 7412 bp ds-DNA circular SYN 12-MAY-2021
DEFINITION  AAV expression of Ef1a-driven, cre-dependent, chimeric opsin variant
            C1V1 (E122T/E162T) for fast and potent optical excitation at
            red-shifted wavelengths..
ACCESSION   .
VERSION     .
KEYWORDS    pAAV-Ef1a-DIO C1V1 (t/t)-TS-EYFP
SOURCE      synthetic DNA construct
  ORGANISM  synthetic DNA construct
REFERENCE   1 (bases 1 to 7412)
  AUTHORS   Yizhar O, Fenno LE, Prigge M, Schneider F, Davidson TJ, O'Shea DJ,
            Sohal VS, Goshen I, Finkelstein J, Paz JT, Stehfest K, Fudim R,
            Ramakrishnan C, Huguenard JR, Hegemann P, Deisseroth K
  TITLE     Neocortical excitation/inhibition balance in information processing
            and social dysfunction.
  JOURNAL   Nature. 2011 Jul 27;477(7363):171-8. doi: 10.1038/nature10360.
  PUBMED    21796121
REFERENCE   2 (bases 1 to 7412)
  AUTHORS   .
  TITLE     Direct Submission
  JOURNAL   Exported May 12, 2021 from SnapGene Server 1.1.58
            http://www.snapgene.com
FEATURES             Location/Qualifiers
     source          1..7412
                     /organism="synthetic DNA construct"
                     /mol_type="other DNA"
     repeat_region   81..210
                     /label=AAV2 ITR (alternate)
                     /note="Functional equivalent of wild-type AAV2 ITR"
     promoter        311..1489
                     /label=EF-1-alpha promoter
                     /note="strong constitutive promoter for human elongation
                     factor EF-1-alpha"
     intron          542..1480
                     /label=EF-1-alpha intron A
                     /note="intron upstream of the start codon of human
                     EF-1-alpha"
     primer_bind     1437..1457
                     /label=EF1a-F
                     /note="Human elongation factor-1a promoter, forward primer"
     protein_bind    1520..1553
                     /label=lox2272
                     /bound_moiety="Cre recombinase"
                     /note="Cre-mediated recombination occurs in the 8-bp core
                     sequence (GGATACTT). lox2272 sites are compatible with each
                     other, but incompatible with loxP or loxN sites (Lee and
                     Saito, 1988)."
     protein_bind    1604..1637
                     /label=loxP
                     /bound_moiety="Cre recombinase"
                     /note="Cre-mediated recombination occurs in the 8-bp core
                     sequence (GCATACAT)."
     CDS             complement(1649..2365)
                     /codon_start=1
                     /product="enhanced YFP"
                     /label=EYFP
                     /note="mammalian codon-optimized"
                     /translation="VSKGEELFTGVVPILVELDGDVNGHKFSVSGEGEGDATYGKLTLK
                     FICTTGKLPVPWPTLVTTFGYGLQCFARYPDHMKQHDFFKSAMPEGYVQERTIFFKDDG
                     NYKTRAEVKFEGDTLVNRIELKGIDFKEDGNILGHKLEYNYNSHNVYIMADKQKNGIKV
                     NFKIRHNIEDGSVQLADHYQQNTPIGDGPVLLPDNHYLSYQSALSKDPNEKRDHMVLLE
                     FVTAAGITLGMDELYK"
     primer_bind     complement(1694..1715)
                     /label=EGFP-C
                     /note="EGFP, forward primer"
     primer_bind     2043..2062
                     /label=EXFP-R
                     /note="For distinguishing EGFP variants, reverse primer"
     primer_bind     2302..2323
                     /label=EGFP-N
                     /note="EGFP, reverse primer"
     protein_bind    complement(3477..3510)
                     /label=lox2272
                     /bound_moiety="Cre recombinase"
                     /note="Cre-mediated recombination occurs in the 8-bp core
                     sequence (GGATACTT). lox2272 sites are compatible with each
                     other, but incompatible with loxP or loxN sites (Lee and
                     Saito, 1988)."
     protein_bind    complement(3561..3594)
                     /label=loxP
                     /bound_moiety="Cre recombinase"
                     /note="Cre-mediated recombination occurs in the 8-bp core
                     sequence (GCATACAT)."
     misc_feature    3619..4207
                     /label=WPRE
                     /note="woodchuck hepatitis virus posttranscriptional
                     regulatory element"
     primer_bind     complement(3672..3692)
                     /label=WPRE-R
                     /note="WPRE, reverse primer"
     CDS             complement(4090..4101)
                     /codon_start=1
                     /product="Factor Xa recognition and cleavage site"
                     /label=Factor Xa site
                     /translation="IEGR"
     polyA_signal    4239..4715
                     /label=hGH poly(A) signal
                     /note="human growth hormone polyadenylation signal"
     primer_bind     complement(4438..4457)
                     /label=hGH-PA-R
                     /note="Human growth hormone terminator, reverse primer"
     repeat_region   4755..4895
                     /label=AAV2 ITR
                     /note="inverted terminal repeat of adeno-associated virus
                     serotype 2"
     repeat_region   4755..4884
                     /label=AAV2 ITR
     rep_origin      4970..5425
                     /direction=RIGHT
                     /label=f1 ori
                     /note="f1 bacteriophage origin of replication; arrow
                     indicates direction of (+) strand synthesis"
     primer_bind     complement(5057..5076)
                     /label=F1ori-R
                     /note="F1 origin, reverse primer"
     primer_bind     5267..5288
                     /label=F1ori-F
                     /note="F1 origin, forward primer"
     primer_bind     complement(5442..5461)
                     /label=pRS-marker
                     /note="pRS vectors, use to sequence yeast selectable
                     marker"
     primer_bind     5561..5583
                     /label=pGEX 3'
                     /note="pGEX vectors, reverse primer"
     primer_bind     complement(5621..5639)
                     /label=pBRforEco
                     /note="pBR322 vectors, upsteam of EcoRI site, forward
                     primer"
     promoter        5707..5811
                     /gene="bla"
                     /label=AmpR promoter
     CDS             5812..6672
                     /codon_start=1
                     /gene="bla"
                     /product="beta-lactamase"
                     /label=AmpR
                     /note="confers resistance to ampicillin, carbenicillin, and
                     related antibiotics"
                     /translation="MSIQHFRVALIPFFAAFCLPVFAHPETLVKVKDAEDQLGARVGYI
                     ELDLNSGKILESFRPEERFPMMSTFKVLLCGAVLSRIDAGQEQLGRRIHYSQNDLVEYS
                     PVTEKHLTDGMTVRELCSAAITMSDNTAANLLLTTIGGPKELTAFLHNMGDHVTRLDRW
                     EPELNEAIPNDERDTTMPVAMATTLRKLLTGELLTLASRQQLIDWMEADKVAGPLLRSA
                     LPAGWFIADKSGAGERGSRGIIAALGPDGKPSRIVVIYTTGSQATMDERNRQIAEIGAS
                     LIKHW"
     primer_bind     complement(6030..6049)
                     /label=Amp-R
                     /note="Ampicillin resistance gene, reverse primer"
     rep_origin      6843..19
                     /direction=RIGHT
                     /label=ori
                     /note="high-copy-number ColE1/pMB1/pBR322/pUC origin of
                     replication"
     primer_bind     7332..7351
                     /label=pBR322ori-F
                     /note="pBR322 origin, forward primer"
ORIGIN
        1 ggggcggagc ctatggaaaa acgccagcaa cgcggccttt ttacggttcc tggccttttg
       61 ctggcctttt gctcacatgt cctgcaggca gctgcgcgct cgctcgctca ctgaggccgc
      121 ccgggcgtcg ggcgaccttt ggtcgcccgg cctcagtgag cgagcgagcg cgcagagagg
      181 gagtggccaa ctccatcact aggggttcct gcggccgcac gcgtaagctt tgcaaagatg
      241 gataaagttt taaacagaga ggaatctttg cagctaatgg accttctagg tcttgaaagg
      301 agtgggaatt ggctccggtg cccgtcagtg ggcagagcgc acatcgccca cagtccccga
      361 gaagttgggg ggaggggtcg gcaattgaac cggtgcctag agaaggtggc gcggggtaaa
      421 ctgggaaagt gatgtcgtgt actggctccg cctttttccc gagggtgggg gagaaccgta
      481 tataagtgca gtagtcgccg tgaacgttct ttttcgcaac gggtttgccg ccagaacaca
      541 ggtaagtgcc gtgtgtggtt cccgcgggcc tggcctcttt acgggttatg gcccttgcgt
      601 gccttgaatt acttccacct ggctgcagta cgtgattctt gatcccgagc ttcgggttgg
      661 aagtgggtgg gagagttcga ggccttgcgc ttaaggagcc ccttcgcctc gtgcttgagt
      721 tgaggcctgg cctgggcgct ggggccgccg cgtgcgaatc tggtggcacc ttcgcgcctg
      781 tctcgctgct ttcgataagt ctctagccat ttaaaatttt tgatgacctg ctgcgacgct
      841 ttttttctgg caagatagtc ttgtaaatgc gggccaagat ctgcacactg gtatttcggt
      901 ttttggggcc gcgggcggcg acggggcccg tgcgtcccag cgcacatgtt cggcgaggcg
      961 gggcctgcga gcgcggccac cgagaatcgg acgggggtag tctcaagctg gccggcctgc
     1021 tctggtgcct ggcctcgcgc cgccgtgtat cgccccgccc tgggcggcaa ggctggcccg
     1081 gtcggcacca gttgcgtgag cggaaagatg gccgcttccc ggccctgctg cagggagctc
     1141 aaaatggagg acgcggcgct cgggagagcg ggcgggtgag tcacccacac aaaggaaaag
     1201 ggcctttccg tcctcagccg tcgcttcatg tgactccacg gagtaccggg cgccgtccag
     1261 gcacctcgat tagttctcga gcttttggag tacgtcgtct ttaggttggg gggaggggtt
     1321 ttatgcgatg gagtttcccc acactgagtg ggtggagact gaagttaggc cagcttggca
     1381 cttgatgtaa ttctccttgg aatttgccct ttttgagttt ggatcttggt tcattctcaa
     1441 gcctcagaca gtggttcaaa gtttttttct tccatttcag gtgtcgtgag gtaccggatc
     1501 ctctagagtc gactccggaa taacttcgta taggatactt tatacgaagt tatgcagaat
     1561 ggtagctgga ttgtagctgc tattagcaat atgaaacctc ttaataactt cgtatagcat
     1621 acattatacg aagttatggc gcgccctatt acttgtacag ctcgtccatg ccgagagtga
     1681 tcccggcggc ggtcacgaac tccagcagga ccatgtgatc gcgcttctcg ttggggtctt
     1741 tgctcagggc ggactggtag ctcaggtagt ggttgtcggg cagcagcacg gggccgtcgc
     1801 cgatgggggt gttctgctgg tagtggtcgg cgagctgcac gctgccgtcc tcgatgttgt
     1861 ggcggatctt gaagttcacc ttgatgccgt tcttctgctt gtcggccatg atatagacgt
     1921 tgtggctgtt gtagttgtac tccagcttgt gccccaggat gttgccgtcc tccttgaagt
     1981 cgatgccctt cagctcgatg cggttcacca gggtgtcgcc ctcgaacttc acctcggcgc
     2041 gggtcttgta gttgccgtcg tccttgaaga agatggtgcg ctcctggacg tagccttcgg
     2101 gcatggcgga cttgaagaag tcgtgctgct tcatgtggtc ggggtagcgg gcgaagcact
     2161 gcaggccgta gccgaaggtg gtcacgaggg tgggccaggg cacgggcagc ttgccggtgg
     2221 tgcagatgaa cttcagggtc agcttgccgt aggtggcatc gccctcgccc tcgccggaca
     2281 cgctgaactt gtggccgttt acgtcgccgt ccagctcgac caggatgggc accaccccgg
     2341 tgaacagctc ctcgcccttg ctcaccacgt tgatgtcgat ctggtccagg gggatgtact
     2401 cgccctcgct ggtgatcctg ctcttggcgg ccgcgtcctc ctcttcagcc accagtgtct
     2461 caacctccat ctcttggccg gcgatcgtaa ttttctgctt ctttctgatg tcgccataca
     2521 acaggatgtg ctcgtggatt ttgacgcgca ggtaattccc cagcacaccc cacatgttct
     2581 ttgcaatcag gtcgaggatg gagtgcccaa tggcagatcc ataagggctg atatgaccga
     2641 atccttccgt gcccagcaga aacaggactg gaaacattcc ccaagccaca aagaatgtcc
     2701 aggccatcac tcggaccagt tctcgacaaa tcccttttgg aactgtgtgg aatgcttcga
     2761 tataaacttt agcagcatga aaataggtat acataccata gctcaatgag atgaggaaga
     2821 acaggatctt cgtccacccc gtacacatgg cgctggttgc gccccacacg atgcatccca
     2881 catcagaaac caacaggccc atagtccttt tgctataatc gtccttcagg cctgtgaggt
     2941 tgctcagatg gatcagaagg accgggcagg tgagcagcca ggtcgcgtaa cgaagccaca
     3001 cggtcttgtt gccgttggat gagtagatca ccgcaggttc gtcaaactca tggaaatact
     3061 cgatgatgaa cttgatcatc tcgatcgtgg ccacgtaaat ggtctcccag ccgcaagtag
     3121 acttccaggt ctggtagccg tagaacatca ggcagagcgc tgaaagcgca aaagtaatcc
     3181 actgcagaat gttggcagcc aacttctcgg catttgttcc gttggattta agccaagcca
     3241 agcagaagca ctggccgttg ttcgggatgc aaataacaga accattgttc tcaagagtgt
     3301 atgaggtttg gaagagcatg cgctcgtggg cacggtggaa aacgtagtcg gggccatcct
     3361 gagtcgcgac cggcaccgtc gcgtcactgc cagtcgaggc tcctgcgctg ccggccgcca
     3421 gcgccactgc cagcgctagg gcaagaagcc atggcctccg cgacatggtg gctagcataa
     3481 cttcgtataa agtatcctat acgaagttat ttgccttaac ccagaaatta tcactgttat
     3541 tctttagaat ggtgcaaaga ataacttcgt ataatgtatg ctatacgaag ttatgaattc
     3601 gatatcaagc ttatcgataa tcaacctctg gattacaaaa tttgtgaaag attgactggt
     3661 attcttaact atgttgctcc ttttacgcta tgtggatacg ctgctttaat gcctttgtat
     3721 catgctattg cttcccgtat ggctttcatt ttctcctcct tgtataaatc ctggttgctg
     3781 tctctttatg aggagttgtg gcccgttgtc aggcaacgtg gcgtggtgtg cactgtgttt
     3841 gctgacgcaa cccccactgg ttggggcatt gccaccacct gtcagctcct ttccgggact
     3901 ttcgctttcc ccctccctat tgccacggcg gaactcatcg ccgcctgcct tgcccgctgc
     3961 tggacagggg ctcggctgtt gggcactgac aattccgtgg tgttgtcggg gaaatcatcg
     4021 tcctttcctt ggctgctcgc ctatgttgcc acctggattc tgcgcgggac gtccttctgc
     4081 tacgtccctt cggccctcaa tccagcggac cttccttccc gcggcctgct gccggctctg
     4141 cggcctcttc cgcgtcttcg ccttcgccct cagacgagtc ggatctccct ttgggccgcc
     4201 tccccgcatc gataccgagc gctgctcgag agatctacgg gtggcatccc tgtgacccct
     4261 ccccagtgcc tctcctggcc ctggaagttg ccactccagt gcccaccagc cttgtcctaa
     4321 taaaattaag ttgcatcatt ttgtctgact aggtgtcctt ctataatatt atggggtgga
     4381 ggggggtggt atggagcaag gggcaagttg ggaagacaac ctgtagggcc tgcggggtct
     4441 attgggaacc aagctggagt gcagtggcac aatcttggct cactgcaatc tccgcctcct
     4501 gggttcaagc gattctcctg cctcagcctc ccgagttgtt gggattccag gcatgcatga
     4561 ccaggctcag ctaatttttg tttttttggt agagacgggg tttcaccata ttggccaggc
     4621 tggtctccaa ctcctaatct caggtgatct acccaccttg gcctcccaaa ttgctgggat
     4681 tacaggcgtg aaccactgct cccttccctg tccttctgat tttgtaggta accacgtgcg
     4741 gaccgagcgg ccgcaggaac ccctagtgat ggagttggcc actccctctc tgcgcgctcg
     4801 ctcgctcact gaggccgggc gaccaaaggt cgcccgacgc ccgggctttg cccgggcggc
     4861 ctcagtgagc gagcgagcgc gcagctgcct gcaggggcgc ctgatgcggt attttctcct
     4921 tacgcatctg tgcggtattt cacaccgcat annnnnnnnn nnnnnnnnnn nnnnnnnnnn
     4981 nnnnnnnnnn nnnnnnnnnn nnnnnnnnnn nnnnnnnnnn nnnnnnnnnn nnnnnnnnnn
     5041 nnnnnntnnn nnnnnnnnnn nnnnnnnnnn nnnnnnnnnn nnnnnnnnnn nnncnnnnnn
     5101 nnnnnnnnnn nnnnnnnnnn nnnnnnnnnn nnnnnnnnnn nnnnnnnnnn nnnnnnnnnn
     5161 nnnnnnnnnn nnnnnnnnnn nnnnnnnnnn nnnnnnnnnn nnnnnnnnnn nnnnnnnnnn
     5221 nnnnnnnnnn nnnnnccttt gacgttggag tccacgttct ttaatagtgg actcttgttc
     5281 caaactggaa caacactcaa ctctatctcg ggctattctt ttgatttata agggattttg
     5341 ccgatttcgg tctattggtt aaaaaatgag ctgatttaac aaaaatttaa cgcgaatttt
     5401 aacaaaatat taacgtttac aattttatgg tgcactctca gtacaatctg ctctgatgcc
     5461 gcatagttaa gccagccccg acacccgcca acacccgctg acgcgccctg acgggcttgt
     5521 ctgctcccgg catccgctta cagacaagct gtgaccgtct ccgggagctg catgtgtcag
     5581 aggttttcac cgtcatcacc gaaacgcgcg agacgaaagg gcctcgtgat acgcctattt
     5641 ttataggtta atgtcatgat aataatggtt tcttagacgt caggtggcac ttttcgggga
     5701 aatgtgcgcg gaacccctat ttgtttattt ttctaaatac attcaaatat gtatccgctc
     5761 atgagacaat aaccctgata aatgcttcaa taatattgaa aaaggaagag tatgagtatt
     5821 caacatttcc gtgtcgccct tattcccttt tttgcggcat tttgccttcc tgtttttgct
     5881 cacccagaaa cgctggtgaa agtaaaagat gctgaagatc agttgggtgc acgagtgggt
     5941 tacatcgaac tggatctcaa cagcggtaag atccttgaga gttttcgccc cgaagaacgt
     6001 tttccaatga tgagcacttt taaagttctg ctatgtggcg cggtattatc ccgtattgac
     6061 gccgggcaag agcaactcgg tcgccgcata cactattctc agaatgactt ggttgagtac
     6121 tcaccagtca cagaaaagca tcttacggat ggcatgacag taagagaatt atgcagtgct
     6181 gccataacca tgagtgataa cactgcggcc aacttacttc tgacaacgat cggaggaccg
     6241 aaggagctaa ccgctttttt gcacaacatg ggggatcatg taactcgcct tgatcgttgg
     6301 gaaccggagc tgaatgaagc cataccaaac gacgagcgtg acaccacgat gcctgtagca
     6361 atggcaacaa cgttgcgcaa actattaact ggcgaactac ttactctagc ttcccggcaa
     6421 caattaatag actggatgga ggcggataaa gttgcaggac cacttctgcg ctcggccctt
     6481 ccggctggct ggtttattgc tgataaatct ggagccggtg agcgtgggtc tcgcggtatc
     6541 attgcagcac tggggccaga tggtaagccc tcccgtatcg tagttatcta cacgacgggg
     6601 agtcaggcaa ctatggatga acgaaataga cagatcgctg agataggtgc ctcactgatt
     6661 aagcattggt aactgtcaga ccaagtttac tcatatatac tttagattga tttaaaactt
     6721 catttttaat ttaaaaggat ctaggtgaag atcctttttg ataatctcat gaccaaaatc
     6781 ccttaacgtg agttttcgtt ccactgagcg tcagaccccg tagaaaagat caaaggatct
     6841 tcttgagatc ctttttttct gcgcgtaatc tgctgcttgc aaacaaaaaa accaccgcta
     6901 ccagcggtgg tttgtttgcc ggatcaagag ctaccaactc tttttccgaa ggtaactggc
     6961 ttcagcagag cgcagatacc aaatactgtt cttctagtgt agccgtagtt aggccaccac
     7021 ttcaagaact ctgtagcacc gcctacatac ctcgctctgc taatcctgtt accagtggct
     7081 gctgccagtg gcgataagtc gtgtcttacc gggttggact caagacgata gttaccggat
     7141 aaggcgcagc ggtcgggctg aacggggggt tcgtgcacac agcccagctt ggagcgaacg
     7201 acctacaccg aactgagata cctacagcgt gagctatgag aaagcgccac gcttcccgaa
     7261 gggagaaagg cggacaggta tccggtaagc ggcagggtcg gaacaggaga gcgcacgagg
     7321 gagcttccag ggggaaacgc ctggtatctt tatagtcctg tcgggtttcg ccacctctga
     7381 cttgagcgtc gatttttgtg atgctcgtca gg
//
