>Addgene plasmid #35497 | pAAV-Ef1a-DIO C1V1 (t/t)-TS-EYFP | depositor full sequence | sequence record 43573 | pAAV-Ef1a-DIO C1V1 (t/t)-TS-EYFP sequence 7422 bps
CCTGCAGGCAGCTGCGCGCTCGCTCGCTCACTGAGGCCGCCCGGGCAAAGCCCGGGCGTCGGGCGACCTT
TGGTCGCCCGGCCTCAGTGAGCGAGCGAGCGCGCAGAGAGGGAGTGGCCAACTCCATCACTAGGGGTTCC
TGCGGCCGCACGCGTAAGCTTTGCAAAGATGGATAAAGTTTTAAACAGAGAGGAATCTTTGCAGCTAATG
GACCTTCTAGGTCTTGAAAGGAGTGGGAATTGGCTCCGGTGCCCGTCAGTGGGCAGAGCGCACATCGCCC
ACAGTCCCCGAGAAGTTGGGGGGAGGGGTCGGCAATTGAACCGGTGCCTAGAGAAGGTGGCGCGGGGTAA
ACTGGGAAAGTGATGTCGTGTACTGGCTCCGCCTTTTTCCCGAGGGTGGGGGAGAACCGTATATAAGTGC
AGTAGTCGCCGTGAACGTTCTTTTTCGCAACGGGTTTGCCGCCAGAACACAGGTAAGTGCCGTGTGTGGT
TCCCGCGGGCCTGGCCTCTTTACGGGTTATGGCCCTTGCGTGCCTTGAATTACTTCCACTGGCTGCAGTA
CGTGATTCTTGATCCCGAGCTTCGGGTTGGAAGTGGGTGGGAGAGTTCGAGGCCTTGCGCTTAAGGAGCC
CCTTCGCCTCGTGCTTGAGTTGAGGCCTGGCCTGGGCGCTGGGGCCGCCGCGTGCGAATCTGGTGGCACC
TTCGCGCCTGTCTCGCTGCTTTCGATAAGTCTCTAGCCATTTAAAATTTTTGATGACCTGCTGCGACGCT
TTTTTTCTGGCAAGATAGTCTTGTAAATGCGGGCCAAGATCTGCACACTGGTATTTCGGTTTTTGGGGCC
GCGGGCGGCGACGGGGCCCGTGCGTCCCAGCGCACATGTTCGGCGAGGCGGGGCCTGCGAGCGCGGCCAC
CGAGAATCGGACGGGGGTAGTCTCAAGCTGGCCGGCCTGCTCTGGTGCCTGGCCTCGCGCCGCCGTGTAT
CGCCCCGCCCTGGGCGGCAAGGCTGGCCCGGTCGGCACCAGTTGCGTGAGCGGAAAGATGGCCGCTTCCC
GGCCCTGCTGCAGGGAGCTCAAAATGGAGGACGCGGCGCTCGGGAGAGCGGGCGGGTGAGTCACCCACAC
AAAGGAAAAGGGCCTTTCCGTCCTCAGCCGTCGCTTCATGTGACTCCACGGAGTACCGGGCGCCGTCCAG
GCACCTCGATTAGTTCTCGAGCTTTTGGAGTACGTCGTCTTTAGGTTGGGGGGAGGGGTTTTATGCGATG
GAGTTTCCCCACACTGAGTGGGTGGAGACTGAAGTTAGGCCAGCTTGGCACTTGATGTAATTCTCCTTGG
AATTTGCCCTTTTTGAGTTTGGATCTTGGTTCATTCTCAAGCCTCAGACAGTGGTTCAAAGTTTTTTTCT
TCCATTTCAGGTGTCGTGAGGTACCGGATCCTCTAGAGTCGACTCCGGAATAACTTCGTATAGGATACTT
TATACGAAGTTATGCAGAATGGTAGCTGGATTGTAGCTGCTATTAGCAATATGAAACCTCTTAATAACTT
CGTATAGCATACATTATACGAAGTTATGGCGCGCCCTATTACTTGTACAGCTCGTCCATGCCGAGAGTGA
TCCCGGCGGCGGTCACGAACTCCAGCAGGACCATGTGATCGCGCTTCTCGTTGGGGTCTTTGCTCAGGGC
GGACTGGTAGCTCAGGTAGTGGTTGTCGGGCAGCAGCACGGGGCCGTCGCCGATGGGGGTGTTCTGCTGG
TAGTGGTCGGCGAGCTGCACGCTGCCGTCCTCGATGTTGTGGCGGATCTTGAAGTTCACCTTGATGCCGT
TCTTCTGCTTGTCGGCCATGATATAGACGTTGTGGCTGTTGTAGTTGTACTCCAGCTTGTGCCCCAGGAT
GTTGCCGTCCTCCTTGAAGTCGATGCCCTTCAGCTCGATGCGGTTCACCAGGGTGTCGCCCTCGAACTTC
ACCTCGGCGCGGGTCTTGTAGTTGCCGTCGTCCTTGAAGAAGATGGTGCGCTCCTGGACGTAGCCTTCGG
GCATGGCGGACTTGAAGAAGTCGTGCTGCTTCATGTGGTCGGGGTAGCGGGCGAAGCACTGCAGGCCGTA
GCCGAAGGTGGTCACGAGGGTGGGCCAGGGCACGGGCAGCTTGCCGGTGGTGCAGATGAACTTCAGGGTC
AGCTTGCCGTAGGTGGCATCGCCCTCGCCCTCGCCGGACACGCTGAACTTGTGGCCGTTTACGTCGCCGT
CCAGCTCGACCAGGATGGGCACCACCCCGGTGAACAGCTCCTCGCCCTTGCTCACCACGTTGATGTCGAT
CTGGTCCAGGGGGATGTACTCGCCCTCGCTGGTGATCCTGCTCTTGGCGGCCGCGTCCTCCTCTTCAGCC
ACCAGTGTCTCAACCTCCATCTCTTGGCCGGCGATCGTAATTTTCTGCTTCTTTCTGATGTCGCCATACA
ACAGGATGTGCTCGTGGATTTTGACGCGCAGGTAATTCCCCAGCACACCCCACATGTTCTTTGCAATCAG
GTCGAGGATGGAGTGCCCAATGGCAGATCCATAAGGGCTGATATGACCGAATCCTTCCGTGCCCAGCAGA
AACAGGACTGGAAACATTCCCCAAGCCACAAAGAATGTCCAGGCCATCACTCGGACCAGTTCTCGACAAA
TCCCTTTTGGAACTGTGTGGAATGCTTCGATATAAACTTTAGCAGCATGAAAATAGGTATACATACCATA
GCTCAATGAGATGAGGAAGAACAGGATCTTCGTCCACCCCGTACACATGGCGCTGGTTGCGCCCCACACG
ATGCATCCCACATCAGAAACCAACAGGCCCATAGTCCTTTTGCTATAATCGTCCTTCAGGCCTGTGAGGT
TGCTCAGATGGATCAGAAGGACCGGGCAGGTGAGCAGCCAGGTCGCGTAACGAAGCCACACGGTCTTGTT
GCCGTTGGATGAGTAGATCACCGCAGGTTCGTCAAACTCATGGAAATACTCGATGATGAACTTGATCATC
TCGATCGTGGCCACGTAAATGGTCTCCCAGCCGCAAGTAGACTTCCAGGTCTGGTAGCCGTAGAACATCA
GGCAGAGCGCTGAAAGCGCAAAAGTAATCCACTGCAGAATGTTGGCAGCCAACTTCTCGGCATTTGTTCC
GTTGGATTTAAGCCAAGCCAAGCAGAAGCACTGGCCGTTGTTCGGGATGCAAATAACAGAACCATTGTTC
TCAAGAGTGTATGAGGTTTGGAAGAGCATGCGCTCGTGGGCACGGTGGAAAACGTAGTCGGGGCCATCCT
GAGTCGCGACCGGCACCGTCGCGTCACTGCCAGTCGAGGCTCCTGCGCTGCCGGCCGCCAGCGCCACTGC
CAGCGCTAGGGCAAGAAGCCATGGCCTCCGCGACATGGTGGCTAGCATAACTTCGTATAAAGTATCCTAT
ACGAAGTTATTTGCCTTAACCCAGAAATTATCACTGTTATTCTTTAGAATGGTGCAAAGAATAACTTCGT
ATAATGTATGCTATACGAAGTTATGAATTCGATATCAAGCTTATCGATAATCAACCTCTGGATTACAAAA
TTTGTGAAAGATTGACTGGTATTCTTAACTATGTTGCTCCTTTTACGCTATGTGGATACGCTGCTTTAAT
GCCTTTGTATCATGCTATTGCTTCCCGTATGGCTTTCATTTTCTCCTCCTTGTATAAATCCTGGTTGCTG
TCTCTTTATGAGGAGTTGTGGCCCGTTGTCAGGCAACGTGGCGTGGTGTGCACTGTGTTTGCTGACGCAA
CCCCCACTGGTTGGGGCATTGCCACCACCTGTCAGCTCCTTTCCGGGACTTTCGCTTTCCCCCTCCCTAT
TGCCACGGCGGAACTCATCGCCGCCTGCCTTGCCCGCTGCTGGACAGGGGCTCGGCTGTTGGGCACTGAC
AATTCCGTGGTGTTGTCGGGGAAATCATCGTCCTTTCCTTGGCTGCTCGCCTATGTTGCCACCTGGATTC
TGCGCGGGACGTCCTTCTGCTACGTCCCTTCGGCCCTCAATCCAGCGGACCTTCCTTCCCGCGGCCTGCT
GCCGGCTCTGCGGCCTCTTCCGCGTCTTCGCCTTCGCCCTCAGACGAGTCGGATCTCCCTTTGGGCCGCC
TCCCCGCATCGATACCGAGCGCTGCTCGAGAGATCTACGGGTGGCATCCCTGTGACCCCTCCCCAGTGCC
TCTCCTGGCCCTGGAAGTTGCCACTCCAGTGCCCACCAGCCTTGTCCTAATAAAATTAAGTTGCATCATT
TTGTCTGACTAGGTGTCCTTCTATAATATTATGGGGTGGAGGGGGGTGGTATGGAGCAAGGGGCAAGTTG
GGAAGACAACCTGTAGGGCCTGCGGGGTCTATTGGGAACCAAGCTGGAGTGCAGTGGCACAATCTTGGCT
CACTGCAATCTCCGCCTCCTGGGTTCAAGCGATTCTCCTGCCTCAGCCTCCCGAGTTGTTGGGATTCCAG
GCATGCATGACCAGGCTCAGCTAATTTTTGTTTTTTTGGTAGAGACGGGGTTTCACCATATTGGCCAGGC
TGGTCTCCAACTCCTAATCTCAGGTGATCTACCCACCTTGGCCTCCCAAATTGCTGGGATTACAGGCGTG
AACCACTGCTCCCTTCCCTGTCCTTCTGATTTTGTAGGTAACCACGTGCGGACCGAGCGGCCGCAGGAAC
CCCTAGTGATGGAGTTGGCCACTCCCTCTCTGCGCGCTCGCTCGCTCACTGAGGCCGGGCGACCAAAGGT
CGCCCGACGCCCGGGCTTTGCCCGGGCGGCCTCAGTGAGCGAGCGAGCGCGCAGCTGCCTGCAGGGGCGC
CTGATGCGGTATTTTCTCCTTACGCATCTGTGCGGTATTTCACACCGCATA
[142 nt withheld, positions 4882-5023]
C
[141 nt withheld, positions 5025-5165]
CCTTTGACGTTGGAGTCCACGTTCTTTAATAGTGGACTCTTGTTCCAAACTGGAACAACACTCAACCCTA
TCTCGGGCTATTCTTTTGATTTATAAGGGATTTTGCCGATTTCGGCCTATTGGTTAAAAAATGAGCTGAT
TTAACAAAAATTTAACGCGAATTTTAACAAAATATTAACGTTTACAATTTTATGGTGCACTCTCAGTACA
ATCTGCTCTGATGCCGCATAGTTAAGCCAGCCCCGACACCCGCCAACACCCGCTGACGCGCCCTGACGGG
CTTGTCTGCTCCCGGCATCCGCTTACAGACAAGCTGTGACCGTCTCCGGGAGCTGCATGTGTCAGAGGTT
TTCACCGTCATCACCGAAACGCGCGAGACGAAAGGGCCTCGTGATACGCCTATTTTTATAGGTTAATGTC
ATGATAATAATGGTTTCTTAGACGTCAGGTGGCACTTTTCGGGGAAATGTGCGCGGAACCCCTATTTGTT
TATTTTTCTAAATACATTCAAATATGTATCCGCTCATGAGACAATAACCCTGATAAATGCTTCAATAATA
TTGAAAAAGGAAGAGTATGAGTATTCAACATTTCCGTGTCGCCCTTATTCCCTTTTTTGCGGCATTTTGC
CTTCCTGTTTTTGCTCACCCAGAAACGCTGGTGAAAGTAAAAGATGCTGAAGATCAGTTGGGTGCACGAG
TGGGTTACATCGAACTGGATCTCAACAGCGGTAAGATCCTTGAGAGTTTTCGCCCCGAAGAACGTTTTCC
AATGATGAGCACTTTTAAAGTTCTGCTATGTGGCGCGGTATTATCCCGTATTGACGCCGGGCAAGAGCAA
CTCGGTCGCCGCATACACTATTCTCAGAATGACTTGGTTGAGTACTCACCAGTCACAGAAAAGCATCTTA
CGGATGGCATGACAGTAAGAGAATTATGCAGTGCTGCCATAACCATGAGTGATAACACTGCGGCCAACTT
ACTTCTGACAACGATCGGAGGACCGAAGGAGCTAACCGCTTTTTTGCACAACATGGGGGATCATGTAACT
CGCCTTGATCGTTGGGAACCGGAGCTGAATGAAGCCATACCAAACGACGAGCGTGACACCACGATGCCTG
TAGCAATGGCAACAACGTTGCGCAAACTATTAACTGGCGAACTACTTACTCTAGCTTCCCGGCAACAATT
AATAGACTGGATGGAGGCGGATAAAGTTGCAGGACCACTTCTGCGCTCGGCCCTTCCGGCTGGCTGGTTT
ATTGCTGATAAATCTGGAGCCGGTGAGCGTGGGTCTCGCGGTATCATTGCAGCACTGGGGCCAGATGGTA
AGCCCTCCCGTATCGTAGTTATCTACACGACGGGGAGTCAGGCAACTATGGATGAACGAAATAGACAGAT
CGCTGAGATAGGTGCCTCACTGATTAAGCATTGGTAACTGTCAGACCAAGTTTACTCATATATACTTTAG
ATTGATTTAAAACTTCATTTTTAATTTAAAAGGATCTAGGTGAAGATCCTTTTTGATAATCTCATGACCA
AAATCCCTTAACGTGAGTTTTCGTTCCACTGAGCGTCAGACCCCGTAGAAAAGATCAAAGGATCTTCTTG
AGATCCTTTTTTTCTGCGCGTAATCTGCTGCTTGCAAACAAAAAAACCACCGCTACCAGCGGTGGTTTGT
TTGCCGGATCAAGAGCTACCAACTCTTTTTCCGAAGGTAACTGGCTTCAGCAGAGCGCAGATACCAAATA
CTGTCCTTCTAGTGTAGCCGTAGTTAGGCCACCACTTCAAGAACTCTGTAGCACCGCCTACATACCTCGC
TCTGCTAATCCTGTTACCAGTGGCTGCTGCCAGTGGCGATAAGTCGTGTCTTACCGGGTTGGACTCAAGA
CGATAGTTACCGGATAAGGCGCAGCGGTCGGGCTGAACGGGGGGTTCGTGCACACAGCCCAGCTTGGAGC
GAACGACCTACACCGAACTGAGATACCTACAGCGTGAGCTATGAGAAAGCGCCACGCTTCCCGAAGGGAG
AAAGGCGGACAGGTATCCGGTAAGCGGCAGGGTCGGAACAGGAGAGCGCACGAGGGAGCTTCCAGGGGGA
AACGCCTGGTATCTTTATAGTCCTGTCGGGTTTCGCCACCTCTGACTTGAGCGTCGATTTTTGTGATGCT
CGTCAGGGGGGCGGAGCCTATGGAAAAACGCCAGCAACGCGGCCTTTTTACGGTTCCTGGCCTTTTGCTG
GCCTTTTGCTCACATGT
Features (pLannotate 1.2.2; 25 found; start..end, strand, type, name):
      1..141     -  repeat_region  AAV2 ITR: inverted terminal repeat of adeno-associated virus serotype 2 inverted
    169..235     +  CDS            small t antigen (fragment): SV40 (simian virus 40) small t antigen
    261..472     +  promoter       EF-1α core promoter: core promoter for human elongation factor EF-1α
    473..581     +  intron         EF-1α intron A (fragment): intron upstream of the start codon of human EF-1α
   1207..1410    +  intron         EF-1α intron A: truncated intron upstream of the start codon of human EF-1α
   1426..1443    +  misc_feature   MCS (fragment): pUC18/19 multiple cloning site
   1450..1483    +  protein_bind   lox2272: Cre-mediated recombination occurs in the 8-bp core sequence (GGATACTT). lox2272 sites are compatible with each other, but incompatible with loxP or loxN sites (Lee and Saito, 1988). Cre recombinase
   1484..1533    -  intron         β-globin intron (fragment): internally truncated intron from human β-globin
   1534..1567    +  protein_bind   loxP: Cre-mediated recombination occurs in the 8-bp core sequence (GCATACAT). Cre recombinase
   1579..2297    -  CDS            EYFP (fragment): enhanced YFP mammalian codon-optimized
   2296..2355    -  CDS            KCNJ2 (fragment): KCNJ2_HUMAN - Also known as IRK1. Experimental evidence at protein level: Swiss-Prot protein existence level 1. Probably participates in establishing action potential waveform and excitability of neuronal and muscle tissues. Inward rectifier potassium channels are characterized by a greater tendency to allow potassium to flow into the cell rather than out of it. Their voltage dependence is regulated by the concentration of extracellular potassium; as external potassium is raised, the voltage range of the channel opening shifts to more positive voltages. The inward rectification is mainly due t
   3407..3440    -  protein_bind   lox2272: Cre-mediated recombination occurs in the 8-bp core sequence (GGATACTT). lox2272 sites are compatible with each other, but incompatible with loxP or loxN sites (Lee and Saito, 1988). Cre recombinase
   3441..3490    -  intron         β-globin intron (fragment): internally truncated intron from human β-globin
   3491..3524    -  protein_bind   loxP: Cre-mediated recombination occurs in the 8-bp core sequence (GCATACAT). Cre recombinase
   3525..3549    +  misc_feature   MCS (fragment): pBluescript multiple cloning site
   3549..4137    +  misc_feature   WPRE: woodchuck hepatitis virus posttranscriptional regulatory element
   4169..4645    +  polyA_signal   hGH poly(A) signal: human growth hormone polyadenylation signal
   4685..4825    +  repeat_region  AAV2 ITR: inverted terminal repeat of adeno-associated virus serotype 2 inverted
   4830..4881    -  misc_feature   bom (fragment): basis of mobility region from pBR322
   4900..5280    +  rep_origin     M13 ori (sequence partly withheld): M13 bacteriophage origin of replication; arrow indicates direction of (+) strand synthesis
   5356..5405    -  misc_feature   bom (fragment): basis of mobility region from pBR322
   5507..5542    -  CDS            rop (fragment): Rop protein, which maintains plasmids at low copy number; rop
   5637..5741    +  promoter       AmpR promoter: bla
   5742..6602    +  CDS            AmpR: β-lactamase; bla; confers resistance to ampicillin, carbenicillin, and related antibiotics
   6773..7361    +  rep_origin     ori: high-copy-number ColE1/pMB1/pBR322/pUC origin of replication
