[The description below was written by a language model from this plasmid's Addgene catalogue record, the feature table of its GenBank file and pLannotate feature annotations shown in this document.]
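Description:
pAAV-Ef1a-DIO C1V1 (t/t)-TS-EYFP is an AAV transfer plasmid for Cre-dependent mammalian expression of a red-shifted excitatory opsin. It is built on a pAAV backbone in which two AAV2 inverted terminal repeats flank the expression cassette, so that the region between them can be packaged into recombinant AAV particles. Outside the ITRs the plasmid carries a high-copy ColE1/pUC-type origin, an f1/M13 phage origin, and a beta-lactamase gene with its own promoter for ampicillin selection in bacteria. The two sequence records held for this plasmid differ slightly in length (7,412 and 7,422 bp) and in coordinate numbering, but they show the same architecture.

The payload is a synthetic ChR1–VChR1 chimeric channelrhodopsin, C1V1, carrying the E122T and E162T substitutions and fused at its C terminus to EYFP. One annotation detects a short KCNJ2 (Kir2.1) fragment immediately adjoining EYFP, consistent with the "TS" membrane-trafficking signal in the name. The opsin coding region itself is not annotated in either table, but it corresponds to the unlabelled stretch between that fragment and the downstream lox sites.

The fusion sits in reverse orientation relative to the human EF-1α promoter and its intron. It is bracketed by lox2272 and loxP pairs in opposing orientation, the double-floxed inverted open reading frame (DIO) design. Without Cre the coding sequence is antisense and not expressed. Cre inverts the cassette and then excises one site of each pair, locking it in the sense orientation. A WPRE enhances transcript expression and an hGH polyadenylation signal terminates it. The construct is used for optical excitation of genetically defined, Cre-expressing cells, with EYFP marking the expressing cells.
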