Addgene plasmid #35497: pAAV-Ef1a-DIO C1V1 (t/t)-TS-EYFP
Purpose: AAV expression of Ef1a-driven, cre-dependent, chimeric opsin variant C1V1 (E122T/E162T) for fast and potent optical excitation at red-shifted wavelengths.
Depositing lab: Karl Deisseroth. Depositing organization: Stanford University. Publication: Neocortical excitation/inhibition balance in information processing and social dysfunction. Yizhar O, Fenno LE, Prigge M, Schneider F, Davidson TJ, O'Shea DJ, Sohal VS, Goshen I, Finkelstein J, Paz JT, Stehfest K, Fudim R, Ramakrishnan C, Huguenard JR, Hegemann P, Deisseroth K. Nature. 2011 Jul 27;477(7363):171-8. doi: 10.1038/nature10360. PubMed 21796121.
Backbone
  Vector backbone: pAAV
  Backbone size w/o insert (bp): 5590
  Modifications to backbone: Addition of Ef1a promoter, Lox sites and a WPRE
  Vector type: Mammalian Expression, AAV
Growth in bacteria
  Bacterial resistance: Ampicillin, 100 μg/mL
  Growth temperature: 37°C
  Growth strain: NEB Stable
  Copy number: High Copy
Gene/Insert
  Gene/Insert name: ChR1-VChR1 Chimera (alt name: C1V1 (t/t))
  Species: Synthetic
  Insert size (bp): 1818
  Mutation: E122T and E162T
  GenBank ID: AEL28923.1
  Promoter: Ef1a
  Tag / fusion protein: EYFP (C terminal on insert)
  Cloning method: Restriction Enzyme; 5′ cloning site AscI (not destroyed); 3′ cloning site NheI (not destroyed)
  Sequencing primers: 5′ CACCCACACAAAGGAAAAGGGCC; 3′ GCAATAGCATGATACAAAGG
Terms and licenses: Academic/Nonprofit Terms; Industry Terms: Not Available to Industry
How to cite: pAAV-Ef1a-DIO C1V1 (t/t)-TS-EYFP was a gift from Karl Deisseroth (Addgene plasmid # 35497 ; http://n2t.net/addgene:35497 ; RRID:Addgene_35497) For viral preps, please replace (Addgene plasmid # 35497) in the above sentence with: (Addgene viral prep # 35497-AAV9)
