>Addgene plasmid #35497 | pAAV-Ef1a-DIO C1V1 (t/t)-TS-EYFP | addgene partial sequence | sequence record 46096 | WPRE-R 5'-CATAGCGTAAAAGGAGCAACA-3'
AGGTTGATTATCGATAAGCTTGATATCGAATTCATAACTTCGTATAGCATACATTATACGAAGTTATTCT
TTGCACCATTCTAAAGAATAACAGTGATAATTTCTGGGTTAAGGCAAATAACTTCGTATAGGATACTTTA
TACGAAGTTATGCTAGCCACCATGTCGCGGAGGCCATGGCTTCTTGCCCTAGCGCTGGCAGTGGCGCTGG
CGGCCGGCAGCGCAGGAGCCTCGACTGGCAGTGACGCGACGGTGCCGGTCGCGACTCAGGATGGCCCCGA
CTACGTTTTCCACCGTGCCCACGAGCGCATGCTCTTCCAAACCTCATACACTCTTGAGAACAATGGTTCT
GTTATTTGCATCCCGAACAACGGCCAGTGCTTCTGCTTGGCTTGGCTTAAATCCAACGGAACAAATGCCG
AGAAGTTGGCTGCCAACATTCTGCAGTGGATTACTTTTGCGCTTTCAGCGCTCTGCCTGATGTTCTACGG
CTACCAGACCTGGAAGTCTACTTGCGGCTGGGAGACCATTTACGTGGCCACGATCGAGATGATCAAGTTC
ATCATCGAGTATTTCCATGAGTTTGACGAACCTGCGGTGATCTACTCATCCAACGGCAACAAGACCGTGT
GGCTTCGTTACGCGACCTGGCTGCTCACCTGCCCGGTCCTTCTGATCCATCTGAGCAACCTCACAGGCCT
GAAGGACGATTATAGCAAAAGGACTATGGGCCTGTTGGTTTCTGATGTGGGATGCATCGTGTGGGGCGCA
ACCAGCGCCATGTGTACGGGGTGGACGAAGATCCTGTTCTTCCTCATCTCATTGAGCTATGGTATGTATA
CCTATTTTCATGCTGCTAAAGTTTATATCGAA
