>Addgene plasmid #35497 | pAAV-Ef1a-DIO C1V1 (t/t)-TS-EYFP | addgene partial sequence | sequence record 46097 | EGFP-C 5'-CATGGTCCTGCTGGAGTTCGTG-3'
AGGGCGCGCCATAACTTCGTATAATGTATGCTATACGAAGTTATTAAGAGGTTTCATATTGCTAATAGCA
GCTACAATCCAGCTACCATTCTGCATAACTTCGTATAAAGTATCCTATACGAAGTTATTCCGGAGTCGAC
TCTAGAGGATCCGGTACCTCACGACACCTGAAATGGAAGAAAAAAACTTTGAACCACTGTCTGAGGCTTG
AGAATGAACCAAGATCCAAACTCAAAAAGGGCAAATTCCAAGGAGAATTACATCAAGTGCCAAGCTGGCC
TAACTTCAGTCTCCACCCACTCAGTGTGGGGAAACTCCATCGCATAAAACCCCTCCCCCCAACCTAAAGA
CGACGTACTCCAAAAGCTCGAGAACTAATCGAGGTGCCTGGACGGCGCCCGGTACTCCGTGGAGTCACAT
GAAGCGACGGCTGAGGACGGAAAGGCCCTTTTCCTTTGTGTGGGTGACTCACCCGCCCGCTCTCCCGAGC
GCCGCGTCCTCCATTTTGAGCTCCCTGCAGCAGGGCCGGGAAGCGGCCATCTTTCCGCTCACGCAACTGG
TGCCGACCGGGCCAGCCTTGCCGCCCAGGGCGGGGCGATACACGGCGGCGCGAGGCCAGGCACCAGAGCA
GGCCGGCCAGCTTGAGACTACCCCCGTCCGATTCTCGGTGGCCGCGCTCGCAGGCCCCGCCTCGCCGAAC
ATGTGCGCTGGGACGCACGGGCCCCGTCGCCGCCCGCGGCCCCAAAAACCGAAATACCAGTGTGCAGATC
TTGGCCCGCATTTACAAGACTATCTTGCCAGAAAAAAAGCGTCGCA
