>Addgene plasmid #35497 | pAAV-Ef1a-DIO C1V1 (t/t)-TS-EYFP | addgene partial sequence | sequence record 46098 | EGFP-N 5'-CGTCGCCGTCCAGCTCGACCAG-3'
TGCTCACCACGTTGATGTCGATCTGGTCCAGGGGGATGTACTCGCCCTCGCTGGTGATCCTGCTCTTGGC
GGCCGCGTCCTCCTCTTCAGCCACCAGTGTCTCAACCTCCATCTCTTGGCCGGCGATCGTAATTTTCTGC
TTCTTTCTGATGTCGCCATACAACAGGATGTGCTCGTGGATTTTGACGCGCAGGTAATTCCCCAGCACAC
CCCACATGTTCTTTGCAATCAGGTCGAGGATGGAGTGCCCAATGGCAGATCCATAAGGGCTGATATGACC
GAATCCTTCCGTGCCCAGCAGAAACAGGACTGGAAACATTCCCCAAGCCACAAAGAATGTCCAGGCCATC
ACTCGGACCAGTTCTCGACAAATCCCTTTTGGAACTGTGTGGAATGCTTCGATATAAACTTTAGCAGCAT
GAAAATAGGTATACATACCATAGCTCAATGAGATGAGGAAGAACAGGATCTTCGTCCACCCCGTACACAT
GGCGCTGGTTGCGCCCCACACGATGCATCCCACATCAGAAACCAACAGGCCCATAGTCCTTTTGCTATAA
TCGTCCTTCAGGCCTGTGAGGTTGCTCAGATGGATCAGAAGGACCGGGCAGGTGAGCAGCCAGGTCGCGT
AACGAAGCCACACGGTCTTGTTGCCGTTGGATGAGTAGATCACCGCAGGTTCGTCAAACTCATGGAAATA
CTCGATGATGAACTTGATCATCTCGATCGTGGCCACGTAAATGGTCTCCCAGCCGCAAGTAGACTTCCAG
GTCTGGTAGCCGTAGAACATCAGGCAGAGCGCTGAAAGCGCAAAAGTAATCCACTGCAGAATGTTGGCAG
CCAACTTCTCGGCATTTGTTCCGTTGGATTTAAGCCAAGCCA
